Addgene plasmid #41896: pAG306-GPD-VMA1 chr I
Purpose: Yeast expression of VMA1.
Depositing lab: Dan Gottschling. Depositing organization: Fred Hutchinson Cancer Center. Publication: An early age increase in vacuolar pH limits mitochondrial function and lifespan in yeast. Hughes AL, Gottschling DE. Nature. 2012 Dec 13;492(7428):261-5. doi: 10.1038/nature11654. Epub 2012 Nov 21. PubMed 23172144.
Backbone
  Vector backbone: pAG306-GPD-ccdB chr I
  Backbone manufacturer: Dan Gottschling (Addgene plasmid# 41894)
  Backbone size w/o insert (bp): 7882
  Total vector size (bp): 9446
  Modifications to backbone: Inserted VMA1 using LR clonase
  Vector type: Yeast Expression
  Selectable markers: URA3
Growth in bacteria
  Bacterial resistance: Ampicillin, 100 μg/mL
  Growth temperature: 37°C
  Growth strain: DH5alpha
  Copy number: Unknown
Gene/Insert
  Gene/Insert name: VMA1 (alt names: TFP1; Vma1p)
  Species: S. cerevisiae (budding yeast)
  Mutation: Contains silent mutation at 342A-G and L87S mutation in VMA1; 2144A-G mutation in SceI intein
  GenBank ID: NM_001180245
  Entrez Gene: VMA1 (a.k.a. YDL185W, CLS8, TFP1)
  Promoter: GPD
  Cloning method: Gateway Cloning
  Sequencing primers: 5′ pBluescriptSK_primer; 3′ pBluescriptKS_primer
Resource information
  A portion of this plasmid was derived from a plasmid made by: VMA1 from donor Gateway plasmid pDONR221-VMA1, Harvard Institute of Proteomics (HIP) accession ScCD00023712
Terms and licenses: Academic/Nonprofit Terms; Industry Terms: Not Available to Industry
How to cite: pAG306-GPD-VMA1 chr I was a gift from Dan Gottschling (Addgene plasmid # 41896 ; http://n2t.net/addgene:41896 ; RRID:Addgene_41896)
