[The description below was written by a language model from this plasmid's Addgene catalogue record and pLannotate feature annotations shown in this document.]
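Description:
pAG306-GPD-VMA1 chr I is a yeast expression plasmid of about 9.4–9.5 kb (the catalogue lists 9,446 bp, while the depositor sequence is 9,455 nt). It was made by Gateway LR recombination of a VMA1 entry clone into the destination vector pAG306-GPD-ccdB chr I. The backbone is pBluescript-like: it is propagated in E. coli through a high-copy ColE1/pUC origin with ampicillin resistance (AmpR). It also retains an f1 origin, lacZα and lac promoter remnants, and flanking T7 and T3 promoters. Selection in yeast relies on the URA3 marker under its own promoter, which complements uracil auxotrophy and can be counterselected with 5-FOA. No yeast replication origin (2μ or CEN/ARS) is annotated, which fits an integrating vector. The "chr I" in the name suggests targeting to chromosome I, but neither the catalogue fields nor the feature table identifies the homology region, which may lie in the unannotated stretch after the AmpR promoter.

The expression cassette places the S. cerevisiae VMA1 (TFP1) open reading frame between attB1 and attB2 sites, downstream of the strong constitutive GPD (TDH3/GAP) promoter and upstream of the CYC1 terminator. VMA1 encodes the catalytic A subunit of the vacuolar H+-ATPase and naturally contains the Sce VMA intein, which splices out of the protein. The annotation tool accordingly marks the intein's 5′ and 3′ regions, flanked by segments matched by homology to archaeal ATPase alpha subunits; these flanking segments are the VMA1 extein sequences, not foreign genes. The record notes a silent change and an L87S substitution in VMA1, plus a nucleotide change within the intein. The stated purpose is yeast expression of VMA1, and the associated study concerned vacuolar pH, mitochondrial function and lifespan in yeast.
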