Features (pLannotate 1.2.2; 26 found; start..end, strand, type, name):
    137..184     +  misc_feature   bom (fragment): basis of mobility region from pBR322
    195..410     +  promoter       URA3 promoter: S. cerevisiae URA3
    411..1214    +  CDS            URA3: orotidine-5'-phosphate decarboxylase, required for uracil biosynthesis; S. cerevisiae URA3; yeast auxotrophic marker, counterselectable with 5-fluoroorotic acid (5-FOA)
   1293..1342    +  misc_feature   bom (fragment): basis of mobility region from pBR322
   1343..1798    -  rep_origin     f1 ori (sequence partly withheld): f1 bacteriophage origin of replication; arrow indicates direction of (+) strand synthesis
   1806..1963    -  CDS            lacZα (fragment): LacZα fragment of β-galactosidase; lacZ fragment
   1966..1984    +  promoter       T7 promoter: promoter for bacteriophage T7 RNA polymerase
   2009..2653    +  promoter       GAP promoter: S. cerevisiae TDH3; promoter for glyceraldehyde-3-phosphate dehydrogenase
   2659..2679    +  misc_feature   MCS (fragment): pBluescript multiple cloning site
   2683..2707    +  protein_bind   attB1: mutant version of attB; recombination site for the Gateway® BP reaction BP Clonase™
   2803..3597    +  CDS            atpA (fragment): VATA_NANEQ - Experimental evidence at protein level: Swiss-Prot protein existence level 1. Produces ATP from ADP in the presence of a proton gradient across the membrane. The archaeal alpha chain is a catalytic subunit. From Nanoarchaeum equitans (strain Kin4-M).
   3571..4389    +  CDS            Sce VMA intein 5' region: 5' region of the intein from the yeast Vma1 subunit of the vacuolar ATPase (Chong et al., 1998); Saccharomyces cerevisiae VMA1
   4392..4909    +  CDS            Sce VMA intein 3' region (fragment): modified 3' region of the intein from the yeast Vma1 subunit of the vacuolar ATPase (Chong et al., 1998); Saccharomyces cerevisiae VMA1; C-terminal cleavage of this intein can be induced by thiols.
   4867..5778    +  CDS            atpA (fragment): VATA_HALSA - Experimental evidence at protein level: Swiss-Prot protein existence level 1. Produces ATP from ADP in the presence of a proton gradient across the membrane. The archaeal alpha chain is a catalytic subunit (By similarity). From Halobacterium salinarum (strain ATCC 700922 / JCM 11081 / NRC-1) (Halobacterium halobium).
   5939..5963    -  protein_bind   attB2: mutant version of attB; recombination site for the Gateway® BP reaction BP Clonase™
   5967..6014    +  misc_feature   MCS (fragment): pBluescript multiple cloning site
   6015..6262    +  terminator     CYC1 terminator: S. cerevisiae CYC1; transcription terminator for CYC1
   6285..6303    -  promoter       T3 promoter: promoter for bacteriophage T3 RNA polymerase
   6348..6364    -  protein_bind   lac operator: The lac repressor binds to the lac operator to inhibit transcription in E. coli. This inhibition can be relieved by adding lactose or isopropyl-β-D-thiogalactopyranoside (IPTG). lac repressor encoded by lacI
   6372..6402    -  promoter       lac promoter: promoter for the E. coli lac operon
   6417..6438    -  protein_bind   CAP binding site: CAP binding activates transcription in the presence of cAMP. E. coli catabolite activator protein
   6451..6543    -  CDS            lacI (fragment): lac repressor; lacI; The lac repressor binds to the lac operator to inhibit transcription in E. coli. This inhibition can be relieved by adding lactose or isopropyl-β-D-thiogalactopyranoside (IPTG).
   6726..7314    -  rep_origin     ori: high-copy-number ColE1/pMB1/pBR322/pUC origin of replication
   7485..8345    -  CDS            AmpR: β-lactamase; bla; confers resistance to ampicillin, carbenicillin, and related antibiotics
   8346..8450    -  promoter       AmpR promoter: bla
   9455..35      +  CDS            rop (fragment) (across the origin): Rop protein, which maintains plasmids at low copy number; rop
>Addgene plasmid #41896 | pAG306-GPD-VMA1 chr I | depositor full sequence | sequence record 56698 | pAG306-GPD-VMA1 chr I sequence 9455 bps
TCGCGCGTTTCGGTGATGACGGTGAAAACCTCTGACACATGCAGCTCCCGGAGACGGTCACAGCTTGTCT
GTAAGCGGATGCCGGGAGCAGACAAGCCCGTCAGGGCGCGTCAGCGGGTGTTGGCGGGTGTCGGGGCTGG
CTTAACTATGCGGCATCAGAGCAGATTGTACTGAGAGTGCACCACGCTTTTCAATTCAATTCATCATTTT
TTTTTTATTCTTTTTTTTGATTTCGGTTTCTTTGAAATTTTTTTGATTCGGTAATCTCCGAACAGAAGGA
AGAACGAAGGAAGGAGCACAGACTTAGATTGGTATATATACGCATATGTAGTGTTGAAGAAACATGAAAT
TGCCCAGTATTCTTAACCCAACTGCACAGAACAAAAACCTGCAGGAAACGAAGATAAATCATGTCGAAAG
CTACATATAAGGAACGTGCTGCTACTCATCCTAGTCCTGTTGCTGCCAAGCTATTTAATATCATGCACGA
AAAGCAAACAAACTTGTGTGCTTCATTGGATGTTCGTACCACCAAGGAATTACTGGAGTTAGTTGAAGCA
TTAGGTCCCAAAATTTGTTTACTAAAAACACATGTGGATATCTTGACTGATTTTTCCATGGAGGGCACAG
TTAAGCCGCTAAAGGCATTATCCGCCAAGTACAATTTTTTACTCTTCGAAGACAGAAAATTTGCTGACAT
TGGTAATACAGTCAAATTGCAGTACTCTGCGGGTGTATACAGAATAGCAGAATGGGCAGACATTACGAAT
GCACACGGTGTGGTGGGCCCAGGTATTGTTAGCGGTTTGAAGCAGGCGGCAGAAGAAGTAACAAAGGAAC
CTAGAGGCCTTTTGATGTTAGCAGAATTGTCATGCAAGGGCTCCCTATCTACTGGAGAATATACTAAGGG
TACTGTTGACATTGCGAAGAGCGACAAAGATTTTGTTATCGGCTTTATTGCTCAAAGAGACATGGGTGGA
AGAGATGAAGGTTACGATTGGTTGATTATGACACCCGGTGTGGGTTTAGATGACAAGGGAGACGCATTGG
GTCAACAGTATAGAACCGTGGATGATGTGGTCTCTACAGGATCTGACATTATTATTGTTGGAAGAGGACT
ATTTGCAAAGGGAAGGGATGCTAAGGTAGAGGGTGAACGTTACAGAAAAGCAGGCTGGGAAGCATATTTG
AGAAGATGCGGCCAGCAAAACTAAAAAACTGTATTATAAGTAAATGCATGTATACTAAACTCACAAATTA
GAGCTTCAATTTAATTATATCAGTTATTACCCTGCGGTGTGAAATACCGCACAGATGCGTAAGGAGAAAA
TACCGCATCAGGAAATTGTAAACGTTAATATTTTGTTAAAATTCGCGTTAAATTTTTGTTAAATCAGCTC
ATTTTTTAACCAATAGGCCGAAATCGGCAAAATCCCTTATAAATCAAAAGAATAGACCGAGATAGGGT
[37 nt withheld, positions 1469-1505]
AAAGAACGTGGACTCCAACGTCAAAGG
[49 nt withheld, positions 1533-1581]
T
[91 nt withheld, positions 1583-1673]
G
[124 nt withheld, positions 1675-1798]
CGCGCCATTCGCCATTCAGGCTGCGCAACTGTTGGGAAGGGCGATCGGTGCGGGCCTCTTCGCTATTACG
CCAGCTGGCGAAGGGGGGATGTGCTGCAAGGCGATTAAGTTGGGTAACGCCAGGGTTTTCCCAGTCACGA
CGTTGTAAAACGACGGCCAGTGAATTGTAATACGACTCACTATAGGGCGAATTGGAGCTCTTCGAGTTTA
TCATTATCAATACTCGCCATTTCAAAGAATACGTAAATAATTAATAGTAGTGATTTTCCTAACTTTATTT
AGTCAAAAAATTAGCCTTTTAATTCTGCTGTAACCCGTACATGCCCAAAATAGGGGGCGGGTTACACAGA
ATATATAACACCGAAGGTGCCTGGGTGAACAGGTTTATTCCTGGCATCCACTAAATATAATGGAGCCCGC
TTTTTAAGCTGGCATCCAGAAAAAAAAAGAATCCCAGCACCAAAATATTGTTTTCTTCACCAACCATCAG
TTCATAGGTCCATTCTCTTAGCGCAACTACAGAGAACAGGGGCACAAACAGGCAAAAAACGGGCACAACC
TCAATGGAGTGATGCAACCTGCCTGGAGTAAATGATGACACAAGGCAATTGACCCACGCATGTATCTATC
TCATTTTCTTACACCTTCTATTACCTTCTGCTCTCTCTGATTTGGAAAAAGCTGAAAAAAAAGGTTGAAA
CCAGTTCCCTGAAATTATTCCCCTACTTGACTAATAAGTATATAAAGACGGTAGGTATTGATTGTAATTC
TGTAAATCTATTTCTTAAACTTCTTAAATTCTACTTTTATAGTTAGTCTTTTTTTTAGTTTTAAAACACC
AGAACTTAGTTTCGACGGATTCTAGAACTAGTGGATCCCCCATCACAAGTTTGTACAAAAAAGCAGGCTT
CCAGCTGACCACCATGGCTGGTGCAATTGAAAACGCTCGTAAGGAAATAAAAAGAATCTCATTAGAAGAC
CATGCTGAATCTGAATATGGTGCCATCTATTCTGTCTCTGGTCCGGTCGTCATTGCTGAAAATATGATTG
GTTGTGCCATGTACGAATTGGTCAAGGTCGGTCACGATAACCTGGTGGGTGAAGTCATTAGAATTGACGG
TGACAAGGCCACCATCCAAGTTTACGAAGAAACTGCAGGCCTTACGGTCGGTGACCCTGTTTCGAGAACA
GGTAAGCCTCTGTCGGTAGAATTGGGTCCTGGTCTGATGGAAACCATTTACGATGGTATTCAAAGACCTT
TGAAGGCCATTAAGGAAGAATCGCAATCGATTTATATCCCAAGAGGTATTGACACTCCAGCTTTGGATAG
GACTATCAAGTGGCAATTTACTCCGGGAAAGTTTCAAGTCGGCGATCATATTTCCGGTGGTGATATTTAC
GGTTCCGTTTTTGAGAATTCGCTAATTTCAAGCCATAAGATTCTTTTGCCACCAAGATCAAGAGGTACAA
TCACTTGGATTGCTCCAGCTGGTGAGTACACTTTGGATGAGAAGATTTTGGAAGTTGAATTTGATGGCAA
GAAGTCTGATTTCACTCTTTACCATACTTGGCCTGTTCGTGTTCCAAGACCAGTTACTGAAAAGTTATCT
GCTGACTATCCTTTGTTAACAGGTCAAAGAGTTTTGGATGCTTTGTTTCCTTGTGTTCAAGGTGGTACGA
CATGTATTCCAGGTGCTTTTGGTTGTGGTAAGACCGTTATCTCTCAATCTTTGTCCAAGTACTCCAATTC
TGACGCCATTATCTATGTCGGGTGCTTTGCCAAGGGTACCAATGTTTTAATGGCGGATGGGTCTATTGAA
TGTATTGAAAACATTGAGGTTGGTAATAAGGTCATGGGTAAAGATGGCAGACCTCGTGAGGTAATTAAAT
TGCCCAGAGGAAGAGAAACTATGTACAGCGTCGTGCAGAAAAGTCAGCACAGAGCCCACAAAAGTGACTC
AAGTCGTGAAGTGCCAGAATTACTCAAGTTTACGTGTAATGCGACCCATGAGTTGGTTGTTAGAACACCT
CGTAGTGTCCGCCGTTTGTCTCGTACCATTAAGGGTGTCGAATATTTTGAAGTTATTACTTTTGAGATGG
GCCAAAAGAAAGCCCCCGACGGTAGAATTGTTGAGCTTGTCAAGGAAGTTTCAAAGAGCTACCCAATATC
TGAGGGGCCTGAGAGAGCCAACGAATTAGTAGAATCCTATAGAAAGGCTTCAAATAAAGCTTATTTTGAG
TGGACTATTGAGGCCAGAGATCTTTCTCTGTTGGGTTCCCATGTTCGTAAAGCTACCTACCAGACTTACG
CTCCAATTCTTTATGAGAATGACCACTTTTTCGACTACATGCAAAAAAGTAAGTTTCATCTCACCATTGA
AGGTCCAAAAGTACTTGCTTATTTACTTGGTTTATGGATTGGTGATGGATTGTCTGACAGGGCAACTTTT
TCGGTTGATTCCAGAGATACTTCTTTGATGGAACGTGTTACTGAATATGCTGAAAAGTTGAATTTGTGCG
CCGAGTATAAGGACAGAAAAGAACCACAAGTTGCCAAAACTGTTAATTTGTACTCTAAAGTTGTCAGAGG
TAATGGTATTCGCAATAATCTTAATACTGAGAATCCATTATGGGACGCTATTGTTGGCTTAGGATTCTTG
AAGGACGGTGTCAAAAATATTCCTTCTTTCTTGTCTACGGACAATATCGGTACTCGTGAAACATTTCTTG
CTGGTCTAATTGATTCTGATGGCTATGTTACTGATGAGCATGGTATTAAAGCAACAATAAAGACAATTCA
TACTTCTGTCAGAGATGGTTTGGTTTCCCTTGCTCGTTCTTTAGGCTTAGTAGTCTCGGTTAACGCAGAA
CCTGCTAAGGTTGACATGAATGGCACCAAACATAAAATTAGTTATGCTATTTATATGTCTGGTGGAGATG
TTTTGCTTAACGTTCTTTCGAAGTGTGCCGGCTCTAAAAAATTCAGGCCTGCTCCCGCCGCTGCTTTTGC
ACGTGAGTGCCGCGGATTTTATTTCGAGTTACAAGAATTGAAGGAAGACGATTATTGTGGGATTACTTTA
TCTGATGATTCTGATCATCAGTTTTTGCTTGCCAACCAGGTTGTCGTCCATAATTGCGGAGAAAGAGGTA
ATGAAATGGCAGAAGTCTTGATGGAATTCCCAGAGTTATATACTGAAATGAGCGGTACTAAAGAACCAAT
TATGAAGCGTACTACTTTGGTCGCTAATACATCTAACATGCCGGTTGCAGCCAGAGAAGCTTCTATTTAC
ACTGGTATCACTCTTGCAGAATACTTCAGAGATCAAGGTAAAAATGTTTCTATGATTGCAGACTCTTCTT
CAAGATGGGCTGAAGCTTTGAGAGAAATTTCTGGTCGTTTGGGTGAGATGCCTGCTGATCAAGGTTTCCC
AGCTTATTTGGGTGCTAAGTTGGCCTCCTTTTACGAAAGAGCCGGTAAAGCTGTTGCTTTAGGTTCCCCA
GATCGTACTGGTTCCGTTTCCATCGTTGCTGCCGTTTCGCCAGCCGGTGGTGATTTCTCAGATCCTGTTA
CTACTGCTACATTGGGTATCACTCAAGTCTTTTGGGGTTTAGACAAGAAATTGGCTCAAAGAAAGCATTT
CCCATCTATCAACACATCTGTTTCTTACTCCAAATACACTAATGTCTTGAACAAGTTTTATGATTCCAAT
TACCCTGAATTTCCTGTTTTAAGAGATCGTATGAAGGAAATTCTATCAAACGCTGAAGAATTAGAACAAG
TTGTTCAATTAGTTGGTAAATCGGCCTTGTCTGATAGTGATAAGATTACTTTGGATGTTGCCACTTTAAT
CAAGGAAGATTTCTTGCAACAAAATGGTTACTCCACTTATGATGCTTTCTGTCCAATTTGGAAGACATTT
GATATGATGAGAGCCTTCATCTCGTATCATGACGAAGCTCAAAAAGCTGTTGCTAATGGTGCCAACTGGT
CAAAACTAGCTGACTCTACTGGTGACGTTAAGCATGCCGTTTCTTCATCTAAATTTTTTGAACCAAGCAG
GGGTGAAAAGGAAGTCCATGGCGAATTCGAAAAATTGTTGAGCACTATGCAAGAAAGATTTGCTGAATCT
ACCGATTAAGACCCAGCTTTCTTGTACAAAGTGGTGATGGGCTGCAGGAATTCGATATCAAGCTTATCGA
TACCGTCGACCTCGAGTCATGTAATTAGTTATGTCACGCTTACATTCACGCCCTCCCCCCACATCCGCTC
TAACCGAAAAGGAAGGAGTTAGACAACCTGAAGTCTAGGTCCCTATTTATTTTTTTATAGTTATGTTAGT
ATTAAGAACGTTATTTATATTTCAAATTTTTCTTTTTTTTCTGTACAGACGCGTGTACGCATGTAACATT
ATACTGAAAACCTTGCTTGAGAAGGTTTTGGGACGCTCGAAGGCTTTAATTTGCGGCCGGTACCCAGCTT
TTGTTCCCTTTAGTGAGGGTTAATTCCGAGCTTGGCGTAATCATGGTCATAGCTGTTTCCTGTGTGAAAT
TGTTATCCGCTCACAATTCCACACAACATAGGAGCCGGAAGCATAAAGTGTAAAGCCTGGGGTGCCTAAT
GAGTGAGGTAACTCACATTAATTGCGTTGCGCTCACTGCCCGCTTTCCAGTCGGGAAACCTGTCGTGCCA
GCTGCATTAATGAATCGGCCAACGCGCGGGGAGAGGCGGTTTGCGTATTGGGCGCTCTTCCGCTTCCTCG
CTCACTGACTCGCTGCGCTCGGTCGTTCGGCTGCGGCGAGCGGTATCAGCTCACTCAAAGGCGGTAATAC
GGTTATCCACAGAATCAGGGGATAACGCAGGAAAGAACATGTGAGCAAAAGGCCAGCAAAAGGCCAGGAA
CCGTAAAAAGGCCGCGTTGCTGGCGTTTTTCCATAGGCTCGGCCCCCCTGACGAGCATCACAAAAATCGA
CGCTCAAGTCAGAGGTGGCGAAACCCGACAGGACTATAAAGATACCAGGCGTTCCCCCCTGGAAGCTCCC
TCGTGCGCTCTCCTGTTCCGACCCTGCCGCTTACCGGATACCTGTCCGCCTTTCTCCCTTCGGGAAGCGT
GGCGCTTTCTCAATGCTCACGCTGTAGGTATCTCAGTTCGGTGTAGGTCGTTCGCTCCAAGCTGGGCTGT
GTGCACGAACCCCCCGTTCAGCCCGACCGCTGCGCCTTATCCGGTAACTATCGTCTTGAGTCCAACCCGG
TAAGACACGACTTATCGCCACTGGCAGCAGCCACTGGTAACAGGATTAGCAGAGCGAGGTATGTAGGCGG
TGCTACAGAGTTCTTGAAGTGGTGGCCTAACTACGGCTACACTAGAAGGACAGTATTTGGTATCTGCGCT
CTGCTGAAGCCAGTTACCTTCGGAAAAAGAGTTGGTAGCTCTTGATCCGGCAAACAAACCACCGCTGGTA
GCGGTGGTTTTTTTGTTTGCAAGCAGCAGATTACGCGCAGAAAAAAAGGATCTCAAGAAGATCCTTTGAT
CTTTTCTACGGGGTCTGACGCTCAGTGGAACGAAAACTCACGTTAAGGGATTTTGGTCATGAGATTATCA
AAAAGGATCTTCACCTAGATCCTTTTAAATTAAAAATGAAGTTTTAAATCAATCTAAAGTATATATGAGT
AAACTTGGTCTGACAGTTACCAATGCTTAATCAGTGAGGCACCTATCTCAGCGATCTGTCTATTTCGTTC
ATCCATAGTTGCCTGACTGCCCGTCGTGTAGATAACTACGATACGGGAGGGCTTACCATCTGGCCCCAGT
GCTGCAATGATACCGCGAGACCCACGCTCACCGGCTCCAGATTTATCAGCAATAAACCAGCCAGCCGGAA
GGGCCGAGCGCAGAAGTGGTCCTGCAACTTTATCCGCCTCCATCCAGTCTATTAATTGTTGCCGGGAAGC
TAGAGTAAGTAGTTCGCCAGTTAATAGTTTGCGCAACGTTGTTGCCATTGCTACAGGCATCGTGGTGTCA
CGCTCGTCGTTTGGTATGGCTTCATTCAGCTCCGGTTCCCAACGATCAAGGCGAGTTACATGATCCCCCA
TGTTGTGAAAAAAAGCGGTTAGCTCCTTCGGTCCTCCGATCGTTGTCAGAAGTAAGTTGGCCGCAGTGTT
ATCACTCATGGTTATGGCAGCACTGCATAATTCTCTTACTGTCATGCCATCCGTAAGATGCTTTTCTGTG
ACTGGTGAGTACTCAACCAAGTCATTCTGAGAATAGTGTATGCGGCGACCGAGTTGCTCTTGCCCGGCGT
CAATACGGGATAATACCGCGCCACATAGCAGAACTTTAAAAGTGCTCATCATTGGAAAACGTTCTTCGGG
GCGAAAACTCTCAAGGATCTTACCGCTGTTGAGATCCAGTTCGATGTAACCCACTCGTGCACCCAACTGA
TCTTCAGCATCTTTTACTTTCACCAGCGTTTCTGGGTGAGCAAAAACAGGAAGGCAAAATGCCGCAAAAA
AGGGAATAAGGGCGACACGGAAATGTTGAATACTCATACTCTTCCTTTTTCAATATTATTGAAGCATTTA
TCAGGGTTATTGTCTCATGAGCGGATACATATTTGAATGTATTTAGAAAAATAAACAAATAGGGGTTCCG
CGCACATTTCCCCGAAAAGTGCCACCTGGGGGGTGCTAATTATGGCATTGATTGGGGCGGTAAAACATTC
AAAGTCAATGAAAAGGATGCTAAATTGAATGATACTGAAGACATTTCATTCGCTTCTCAGATCAAAAACT
TAAATCTGTCTATATGAGCTGTCCCAAAGCCACTTCTTACCTTTCAAGAAAACATGGACCTTGCTTTGCC
ACAAAATAATTGCCTGTAAGATAGTTTTTTATTTGCACATTGTTATTACTAACCTATGCTTTGCTACGGA
CGACTGCTTGGTAAAAATGCAAAAGTATTAGGATGTCTCACAAGAAACTGCTCGTGGTGAAAATTTTCAG
CCGCGACCATCCTCCCACGCCAACAAGCCCTCTTTTGCCCATCCTTCTGGAATTCGCGGTGAAAATCAAT
TTGATATATAAAATTCCCTCATAATATCTAGGAACGGGATCACATATCTCAATGAGCTAAAGCGGCCGCT
TCTTCGAATGGGACCAGCTAAAGTGATCAAACTTCATGCAGGATGTTGGACACTTTTTCTTTCAAGAAGC
TCCAAATATATAAATTTTTGCAATATAGGAATTGAAATATCGTACTTCCGATTCAGAATATCTCAACTCT
ACTACATCTATATATGACTGTACTCGCGTTCTTGGTAAACATCAATTAGTAGGTGTTTTTGCGAGCATAT
GTTGAGCTCAGAAAATATGAGCACAATCTTCGAAACCATTGTTTTTTTGTGCAAAAGTCACCATCGGGTT
TATAGTATGGACTCTTGAACGAACCATTCTGATCTGTATTTCTCTCATATTTACTCCATTTATTTTTTGC
TGCTCTTTGCTTTACTTCAACACGATGCTTTTCCTAAGTAATTTTTTATTTTATTCACAATGCTCCATAA
CTCTTCAGGCCTTAAACGACCATCCATGGCCCCTAAGAAACCATTATTATCATGACATTAACCTATAAAA
ATAGGCGTATCACGAGGCCCTTTCGTC
