>Addgene plasmid #41896 | pAG306-GPD-VMA1 chr I | addgene partial sequence | sequence record 58175 | GPDpro-F 5'-CGGTAGGTATTGATTGTAATTCTG-3'
AATTCTACTTTTATAGTTAGTCTTTTTTTTAGTTTTAAAACACCAGAACTTAGTTTCGACGGATTCTAGA
ACTAGTGGATCCCCCATCACAAGTTTGTACAAAAAAGCAGGCTTCCAGCTGACCACCATGGCTGGTGCAA
TTGAAAACGCTCGTAAGGAAATAAAAAGAATCTCATTAGAAGACCATGCTGAATCTGAATATGGTGCCAT
CTATTCTGTCTCTGGTCCGGTCGTCATTGCTGAAAATATGATTGGTTGTGCCATGTACGAATTGGTCAAG
GTCGGTCACGATAACCTGGTGGGTGAAGTCATTAGAATTGACGGTGACAAGGCCACCATCCAAGTTTACG
AAGAAACTGCAGGCCTTACGGTCGGTGACCCTGTTTCGAGAACAGGTAAGCCTCTGTCGGTAGAATTGGG
TCCTGGTCTGATGGAAACCATTTACGATGGTATTCAAAGACCTTTGAAGGCCATTAAGGAAGAATCGCAA
TCGATTTATATCCCAAGAGGTATTGACACTCCAGCTTTGGATAGGACTATCAAGTGGCAATTTACTCCGG
GAAAGTTTCAAGTCGGCGATCATATTTCCGGTGGTGATATTTACGGTTCCGTTTTTGAGAATTCGCTAAT
TTCAAGCCATAAGATTCTTTTGCCACCAAGATCAAGAGGTACAATCACTTGGATTGCTCCAGCTGGTGAG
TACACTTTGGATGAGAAGATTTTGGAAGTTGAATTTGATGGCAAGAAGTCTGATTTCACTCTTTACCATA
CTTGGCCTGTTCGTGTTCCAAGACCAGTTACTGAAAAGTTATCTGCTGACTATCCTTTGTTAACAGGTCA
AAGAGTTTTGGATGC
